>Addgene plasmid #122736 | pAC10009_pLX-Hygro(1-240)-NpuDnaE(N)-IRES-TagBFP2 | depositor full sequence | sequence record 234238 | pAC10009_pLX-Hygro(1-240)-NpuDnaE(N)-IRES-TagBFP2 sequence 9672 bps
CCCGGGGTTATTAATAGTAATCAATTACGGGGTCATTAGTTCATAGCCCATATATGGAGTTCCGCGTTAC
ATAACTTACGGTAAATGGCCCGCCTGGCTGACCGCCCAACGACCCCCGCCCATTGACGTCAATAATGACG
TATGTTCCCATAGTAACGCCAATAGGGACTTTCCATTGACGTCAATGGGTGGAGTATTTACGGTAAACTG
CCCACTTGGCAGTACATCAAGTGTATCATATGCCAAGTACGCCCCCTATTGACGTCAATGACGGTAAATG
GCCCGCCTGGCATTATGCCCAGTACATGACCTTATGGGACTTTCCTACTTGGCAGTACATCTACGTATTA
GTCATCGCTATTACCATGGTGATGCGGTTTTGGCAGTACATCAATGGGCGTGGATAGCGGTTTGACTCAC
GGGGATTTCCAAGTCTCCACCCCATTGACGTCAATGGGAGTTTGTTTTGGCACCAAAATCAACGGGACTT
TCCAAAATGTCGTAACAACTCCGCCCCATTGACGCAAATGGGCGGTAGGCGTGTACGGTGGGAGGTCTAT
ATAAGCAGAGCTCTCTGGCTAACTGTCGGGATCAACAAGTTTGTACAAAAAAGCAGGCTCCGAATTCACC
GGTGCCACCATGAAAAAGCCTGAACTCACCGCGACGTCTGTCGAGAAGTTTCTGATCGAAAAGTTCGACA
GCGTCTCCGACCTGATGCAGCTCTCGGAGGGCGAAGAATCTCGTGCTTTCAGCTTCGATGTAGGAGGGCG
TGGATATGTCCTGCGGGTAAATAGCTGCGCCGATGGTTTCTACAAAGATCGTTATGTTTATCGGCACTTT
GCATCGGCCGCGCTCCCGATTCCGGAAGTGCTTGACATTGGGGAATTTAGCGAGAGCCTGACCTATTGCA
TCTCCCGCCGTGCACAGGGTGTCACGTTGCAAGACCTGCCTGAAACCGAACTGCCCGCTGTTCTGCAGCC
GGTCGCGGAGGCCATGGATGCGATCGCTGCGGCCGATCTTAGCCAGACGAGCGGGTTCGGCCCATTCGGA
CCGCAAGGAATCGGTCAATACACTACATGGCGTGATTTCATATGCGCGATTGCTGATCCCCATGTGTATC
ACTGGCAAACTGTGATGGACGACACCGTCAGTGCGTCCGTCGCGCAGGCTCTCGATGAGCTGATGCTTTG
GGCCGAGGACTGCCCCGAAGTCCGGCACCTCGTGCACGCGGATTTCGGCTCCAACAATGTCCTGACGGAC
AATGGCCGCATAACAGCGGTCATTGACTGGAGCGAGGCGATGTTCGGGGATTCCCAATACGAGGTCGCCA
ACATCTTCTTCTGGAGGCCGTGGTTGGCTTGCCTTTCATACGAGACCGAGATCCTGACTGTCGAGTACGG
ATTGCTTCCTATCGGCAAAATCGTGGAGAAGAGGATTGAATGTACCGTCTATTCAGTCGATAATAATGGG
AACATCTACACACAGCCCGTGGCTCAATGGCACGACAGAGGAGAGCAGGAAGTTTTTGAATACTGTCTCG
AGGACGGATCCCTCATCCGCGCTACTAAAGATCATAAGTTTATGACCGTGGACGGCCAGATGCTGCCAAT
TGACGAAATTTTTGAACGAGAGCTGGATCTGATGAGAGTCGACAACCTTCCAAACTGATTAATTAAGAAT
TCGACCCAGCTTTCTTGTACAAAGTGGTTGGTAAGCCTATCCCTAACCCTCTCCTCGGTCTCGATTCTAC
GTAGTAATGAGCTAGCAGTCTCGAGGTTAACGAATTCCGCCCCCCCCCTAACGTTACTGGCCGAAGCCGC
TTGGAATAAGGCCGGTGTGCGCTTGTCTATATGTTATTTTCCACCATATTGCCGTCTTTTGGCAATGTGA
GGGCCCGGAAACCTGGCCCTGTCTTCTTGACGAGCATTCCTAGGGGTCTTTCCCCTCTCGCCAAAGGAAT
GCAAGGTCTGTTGAATGTCGTGAAGGAAGCAGTTCCTCTGGAAGCTTCTTGAAGACAAACAACGTCTGTA
GCGACCCTTTGCAGGCAGCGGAACCCCCCACCTGGCGACAGGTGCCCCTGCGGCCAAAAGCCACGTGTAT
AAGATACACCTGCAAAGGCGGCACAACCCCAGTGCCACGTTGTGAGTTGGATAGTTGTGGAAAGAGTCAA
ATGGCTCTCCTCAAGCGTATTCAACAAGGGGCTGAAGGATGCCCAGAAGGTACCCCATTGTATGGGATCT
GATCTGGGGCCTCGGTGCACATGCTTTACATGTGTTTAGTCGAGGTTAAAAAAACGTCTAGGCCCCCCGA
ACCACGGGGACGTGGTTTTCCTTTGAAAAACACGATAATACCATGGCCATGAGCGAGCTGATTAAGGAGA
ACATGCACATGAAGCTGTACATGGAGGGCACCGTGGACAACCATCACTTCAAGTGCACATCCGAGGGCGA
AGGCAAGCCCTACGAGGGCACCCAGACCATGAGAATCAAGGTGGTCGAGGGCGGCCCTCTCCCCTTCGCC
TTCGACATCCTGGCTACTAGCTTCCTCTACGGCAGCAAGACCTTCATCAACCACACCCAGGGCATCCCCG
ACTTCTTCAAGCAGTCCTTCCCTGAGGGCTTCACATGGGAGAGAGTCACCACATACGAAGACGGGGGCGT
GCTGACCGCTACCCAGGACACCAGCCTCCAGGACGGCTGCCTCATCTACAACGTCAAGATCAGAGGGGTG
AACTTCACATCCAACGGCCCTGTGATGCAGAAGAAAACACTCGGCTGGGAGGCCTTCACCGAGACGCTGT
ACCCCGCTGACGGCGGCCTGGAAGGCAGAAACGACATGGCCCTGAAGCTCGTGGGCGGGAGCCATCTGAT
CGCAAACATCAAGACCACATATAGATCCAAGAAACCCGCTAAGAACCTCAAGATGCCTGGCGTCTACTAT
GTGGACTACAGACTGGAAAGAATCAAGGAGGCCAACAACGAGACCTACGTCGAGCAGCACGAGGTGGCAG
TGGCCAGATACTGCGACCTCCCTAGCAAACTGGGGCACAAGCTTAATTAACACCGGTGGCGCGTTAAGTC
GACAATCAACCTCTGGATTACAAAATTTGTGAAAGATTGACTGGTATTCTTAACTATGTTGCTCCTTTTA
CGCTATGTGGATACGCTGCTTTAATGCCTTTGTATCATGCTATTGCTTCCCGTATGGCTTTCATTTTCTC
CTCCTTGTATAAATCCTGGTTGCTGTCTCTTTATGAGGAGTTGTGGCCCGTTGTCAGGCAACGTGGCGTG
GTGTGCACTGTGTTTGCTGACGCAACCCCCACTGGTTGGGGCATTGCCACCACCTGTCAGCTCCTTTCCG
GGACTTTCGCTTTCCCCCTCCCTATTGCCACGGCGGAACTCATCGCCGCCTGCCTTGCCCGCTGCTGGAC
AGGGGCTCGGCTGTTGGGCACTGACAATTCCGTGGTGTTGTCGGGGAAATCATCGTCCTTTCCTTGGCTG
CTCGCCTGTGTTGCCACCTGGATTCTGCGCGGGACGTCCTTCTGCTACGTCCCTTCGGCCCTCAATCCAG
CGGACCTTCCTTCCCGCGGCCTGCTGCCGGCTCTGCGGCCTCTTCCGCGTCTTCGCCTTCGCCCTCAGAC
GAGTCGGATCTCCCTTTGGGCCGCCTCCCCGCGTCGACTTTAAGACCAATGACTTACAAGGCAGCTGTAG
ATCTTAGCCACTTTTTAAAAGAAAAGGGGGGACTGGAAGGGCTAATTCACTCCCAACGAAGACAAGATCT
GCTTTTTGCTTGTACTGGGTCTCTCTGGTTAGACCAGATCTGAGCCTGGGAGCTCTCTGGCTAACTAGGG
AACCCACTGCTTAAGCCTCAATAAAGCTTGCCTTGAGTGCTTCAAGTAGTGTGTGCCCGTCTGTTGTGTG
ACTCTGGTAACTAGAGATCCCTCAGACCCTTTTAGTCAGTGTGGAAAATCTCTAGCAGTACGTATAGTAG
TTCATGTCATCTTATTATTCAGTATTTATAACTTGCAAAGAAATGAATATCAGAGAGTGAGAGGAACTTG
TTTATTGCAGCTTATAATGGTTACAAATAAAGCAATAGCATCACAAATTTCACAAATAAAGCATTTTTTT
CACTGCATTCTAGTTGTGGTTTGTCCAAACTCATCAATGTATCTTATCATGTCTGGCTCTAGCTATCCCG
CCCCTAACTCCGCCCATCCCGCCCCTAACTCCGCCCAGTTCCGCCCATTCTCCGCCCCATGGCTGACTAA
TTTTTTTTATTTATGCAGAGGCCGAGGCCGCCTCGGCCTCTGAGCTATTCCAGAAGTAGTGAGGAGGCTT
TTTTGGAGGCCTAGGGACGTACCCAATTCGCCCTATAGTGAGTCGTATTACGCGCGCTCACTGGCCGTCG
TTTTACAACGTCGTGACTGGGAAAACCCTGGCGTTACCCAACTTAATCGCCTTGCAGCACATCCCCCTTT
CGCCAGCTGGCGTAATAGCGAAGAGGCCCGCACCGATCGCCCTTCCCAACAGTTGCGCAGCCTGAATGGC
GAATGGG
[124 nt withheld, positions 4558-4681]
C
[91 nt withheld, positions 4683-4773]
A
[49 nt withheld, positions 4775-4823]
CCTTTGACGTTGGAGTCCACGTTCTTT
[37 nt withheld, positions 4851-4887]
ACCCTATCTCGGTCTATTCTTTTGATTTATAAGGGATTTTGCCGATTTCGGCCTATTGGTTAAAAAATGA
GCTGATTTAACAAAAATTTAACGCGAATTTTAACAAAATATTAACGCTTACAATTTAGGTGGCACTTTTC
GGGGAAATGTGCGCGGAACCCCTATTTGTTTATTTTTCTAAATACATTCAAATATGTATCCGCTCATGAG
ACAATAACCCTGATAAATGCTTCAATAATATTGAAAAAGGAAGAGTATGAGTATTCAACATTTCCGTGTC
GCCCTTATTCCCTTTTTTGCGGCATTTTGCCTTCCTGTTTTTGCTCACCCAGAAACGCTGGTGAAAGTAA
AAGATGCTGAAGATCAGTTGGGTGCACGAGTGGGTTACATCGAACTGGATCTCAACAGCGGTAAGATCCT
TGAGAGTTTTCGCCCCGAAGAACGTTTTCCAATGATGAGCACTTTTAAAGTTCTGCTATGTGGCGCGGTA
TTATCCCGTATTGACGCCGGGCAAGAGCAACTCGGTCGCCGCATACACTATTCTCAGAATGACTTGGTTG
AGTACTCACCAGTCACAGAAAAGCATCTTACGGATGGCATGACAGTAAGAGAATTATGCAGTGCTGCCAT
AACCATGAGTGATAACACTGCGGCCAACTTACTTCTGACAACGATCGGAGGACCGAAGGAGCTAACCGCT
TTTTTGCACAACATGGGGGATCATGTAACTCGCCTTGATCGTTGGGAACCGGAGCTGAATGAAGCCATAC
CAAACGACGAGCGTGACACCACGATGCCTGTAGCAATGGCAACAACGTTGCGCAAACTATTAACTGGCGA
ACTACTTACTCTAGCTTCCCGGCAACAATTAATAGACTGGATGGAGGCGGATAAAGTTGCAGGACCACTT
CTGCGCTCGGCCCTTCCGGCTGGCTGGTTTATTGCTGATAAATCTGGAGCCGGTGAGCGTGGGTCTCGCG
GTATCATTGCAGCACTGGGGCCAGATGGTAAGCCCTCCCGTATCGTAGTTATCTACACGACGGGGAGTCA
GGCAACTATGGATGAACGAAATAGACAGATCGCTGAGATAGGTGCCTCACTGATTAAGCATTGGTAACTG
TCAGACCAAGTTTACTCATATATACTTTAGATTGATTTAAAACTTCATTTTTAATTTAAAAGGATCTAGG
TGAAGATCCTTTTTGATAATCTCATGACCAAAATCCCTTAACGTGAGTTTTCGTTCCACTGAGCGTCAGA
CCCCGTAGAAAAGATCAAAGGATCTTCTTGAGATCCTTTTTTTCTGCGCGTAATCTGCTGCTTGCAAACA
AAAAAACCACCGCTACCAGCGGTGGTTTGTTTGCCGGATCAAGAGCTACCAACTCTTTTTCCGAAGGTAA
CTGGCTTCAGCAGAGCGCAGATACCAAATACTGTTCTTCTAGTGTAGCCGTAGTTAGGCCACCACTTCAA
GAACTCTGTAGCACCGCCTACATACCTCGCTCTGCTAATCCTGTTACCAGTGGCTGCTGCCAGTGGCGAT
AAGTCGTGTCTTACCGGGTTGGACTCAAGACGATAGTTACCGGATAAGGCGCAGCGGTCGGGCTGAACGG
GGGGTTCGTGCACACAGCCCAGCTTGGAGCGAACGACCTACACCGAACTGAGATACCTACAGCGTGAGCT
ATGAGAAAGCGCCACGCTTCCCGAAGGGAGAAAGGCGGACAGGTATCCGGTAAGCGGCAGGGTCGGAACA
GGAGAGCGCACGAGGGAGCTTCCAGGGGGAAACGCCTGGTATCTTTATAGTCCTGTCGGGTTTCGCCACC
TCTGACTTGAGCGTCGATTTTTGTGATGCTCGTCAGGGGGGCGGAGCCTATGGAAAAACGCCAGCAACGC
GGCCTTTTTACGGTTCCTGGCCTTTTGCTGGCCTTTTGCTCACATGTTCTTTCCTGCGTTATCCCCTGAT
TCTGTGGATAACCGTATTACCGCCTTTGAGTGAGCTGATACCGCTCGCCGCAGCCGAACGACCGAGCGCA
GCGAGTCAGTGAGCGAGGAAGCGGAAGAGCGCCCAATACGCAAACCGCCTCTCCCCGCGCGTTGGCCGAT
TCATTAATGCAGCTGGCACGACAGGTTTCCCGACTGGAAAGCGGGCAGTGAGCGCAACGCAATTAATGTG
AGTTAGCTCACTCATTAGGCACCCCAGGCTTTACACTTTATGCTTCCGGCTCGTATGTTGTGTGGAATTG
TGAGCGGATAACAATTTCACACAGGAAACAGCTATGACCATGATTACGCCAAGCGCGCAATTAACCCTCA
CTAAAGGGAACAAAAGCTGGAGCTGCAAGCTTAATGTAGTCTTATGCAATACTCTTGTAGTCTTGCAACA
TGGTAACGATGAGTTAGCAACATGCCTTACAAGGAGAGAAAAAGCACCGTGCATGCCGATTGGTGGAAGT
AAGGTGGTACGATCGTGCCTTATTAGGAAGGCAACAGACGGGTCTGACATGGATTGGACGAACCACTGAA
TTGCCGCATTGCAGAGATATTGTATTTAAGTGCCTAGCTCGATACATAAACGGGTCTCTCTGGTTAGACC
AGATCTGAGCCTGGGAGCTCTCTGGCTAACTAGGGAACCCACTGCTTAAGCCTCAATAAAGCTTGCCTTG
AGTGCTTCAAGTAGTGTGTGCCCGTCTGTTGTGTGACTCTGGTAACTAGAGATCCCTCAGACCCTTTTAG
TCAGTGTGGAAAATCTCTAGCAGTGGCGCCCGAACAGGGACTTGAAAGCGAAAGGGAAACCAGAGGAGCT
CTCTCGACGCAGGACTCGGCTTGCTGAAGCGCGCACGGCAAGAGGCGAGGGGCGGCGACTGGTGAGTACG
CCAAAAATTTTGACTAGCGGAGGCTAGAAGGAGAGAGATGGGTGCGAGAGCGTCAGTATTAAGCGGGGGA
GAATTAGATCGCGATGGGAAAAAATTCGGTTAAGGCCAGGGGGAAAGAAAAAATATAAATTAAAACATAT
AGTATGGGCAAGCAGGGAGCTAGAACGATTCGCAGTTAATCCTGGCCTGTTAGAAACATCAGAAGGCTGT
AGACAAATACTGGGACAGCTACAACCATCCCTTCAGACAGGATCAGAAGAACTTAGATCATTATATAATA
CAGTAGCAACCCTCTATTGTGTGCATCAAAGGATAGAGATAAAAGACACCAAGGAAGCTTTAGACAAGAT
AGAGGAAGAGCAAAACAAAAGTAAGACCACCGCACAGCAAGCGGCCGCTGATCTTCAGACCTGGAGGAGG
AGATATGAGGGACAATTGGAGAAGTGAATTATATAAATATAAAGTAGTAAAAATTGAACCATTAGGAGTA
GCACCCACCAAGGCAAAGAGAAGAGTGGTGCAGAGAGAAAAAAGAGCAGTGGGAATAGGAGCTTTGTTCC
TTGGGTTCTTGGGAGCAGCAGGAAGCACTATGGGCGCAGCGTCAATGACGCTGACGGTACAGGCCAGACA
ATTATTGTCTGGTATAGTGCAGCAGCAGAACAATTTGCTGAGGGCTATTGAGGCGCAACAGCATCTGTTG
CAACTCACAGTCTGGGGCATCAAGCAGCTCCAGGCAAGAATCCTGGCTGTGGAAAGATACCTAAAGGATC
AACAGCTCCTGGGGATTTGGGGTTGCTCTGGAAAACTCATTTGCACCACTGCTGTGCCTTGGAATGCTAG
TTGGAGTAATAAATCTCTGGAACAGATTTGGAATCACACGACCTGGATGGAGTGGGACAGAGAAATTAAC
AATTACACAAGCTTAATACACTCCTTAATTGAAGAATCGCAAAACCAGCAAGAAAAGAATGAACAAGAAT
TATTGGAATTAGATAAATGGGCAAGTTTGTGGAATTGGTTTAACATAACAAATTGGCTGTGGTATATAAA
ATTATTCATAATGATAGTAGGAGGCTTGGTAGGTTTAAGAATAGTTTTTGCTGTACTTTCTATAGTGAAT
AGAGTTAGGCAGGGATATTCACCATTATCGTTTCAGACCCACCTCCCAACCCCGAGGGGACCCTTGCGCC
TTTTCCAAGGCAGCCCTGGGTTTGCGCAGGGACGCGGCTGCTCTGGGCGTGGTTCCGGGAAACGCAGCGG
CGCCGACCCTGGGTCTCGCACATTCTTCACGTCCGTTCGCAGCGTCACCCGGATCTTCGCCGCTACCCTT
GTGGGCCCCCCGGCGACGCTTCCTGCTCCGCCCCTAAGTCGGGAAGGTTCCTTGCGGTTCGCGGCGTGCC
GGACGTGACAAACGGAAGCCGCACGTCTCACTAGTACCCTCGCAGACGGACAGCGCCAGGGAGCAATGGC
AGCGCGCCGACCGCGATGGGCTGTGGCCAATAGCGGCTGCTCAGCAGGGCGCGCCGAGAGCAGCGGCCGG
GAAGGGGCGGTGCGGGAGGCGGGGTGTGGGGCGGTAGTGTGGGCCCTGTTCCTGCCCGCGCGGTGTTCCG
CATTCTGCAAGCCTCCGGAGCGCACGTCGGCAGTCGGCTCCCTCGTTGACCGAATCACCGACCTCTCTCC
CCAGGGGGTACCCAGCTGTCTAGAGAATTCTAGATCTTGAGACAAATGGCAGTATTCATCCACAATTTTA
AAAGAAAAGGGGGGATTGGGGGGTACAGTGCAGGGGAAAGAATAGTAGACATAATAGCAACAGACATACA
AACTAAAGAATTACAAAAACAAATTACAAAAATTCAAAATTTTCGGGTTTATTACAGGGACAGCAGAGAT
CCACTTTGGCGCCGGCTCGAGGGGG
Features (pLannotate 1.2.2; 33 found; start..end, strand, type, name):
     65..368     +  enhancer       CMV enhancer: human cytomegalovirus immediate early enhancer
    369..572     +  promoter       CMV promoter: human cytomegalovirus (CMV) immediate early promoter
    595..619     +  protein_bind   attB1: mutant version of attB; recombination site for the Gateway® BP reaction BP Clonase™
    640..1361    +  CDS            HygR (fragment): aminoglycoside phosphotransferase from E. coli; aph(4)-Ia; confers resistance to hygromycin
   1360..1659    +  CDS            dnaE-N (fragment): DPO3A_SYNY3 - Experimental evidence at protein level: Swiss-Prot protein existence level 1. DNA polymerase III is a complex, multichain enzyme responsible for most of the replicative synthesis in bacteria. This DNA polymerase also exhibits 3' to 5' exonuclease activity. The alpha chain is the DNA polymerase (By similarity). From Synechocystis sp. (strain PCC 6803 / Kazusa).
   1684..1708    -  protein_bind   attB2: mutant version of attB; recombination site for the Gateway® BP reaction BP Clonase™
   1710..1751    +  CDS            V5 tag: epitope tag from simian virus 5
   1790..2359    +  misc_feature   IRES2: internal ribosome entry site (IRES) of the encephalomyocarditis virus (EMCV)
   2359..3060    +  CDS            TagBFP: monomeric blue fluorescent protein mammalian codon-optimized
   3084..3672    +  misc_feature   WPRE: woodchuck hepatitis virus posttranscriptional regulatory element
   3723..3742    +  misc_feature   cPPT/CTS (fragment): central polypurine tract and central termination sequence of HIV-1
   3744..3977    +  LTR            3' LTR (ΔU3): self-inactivating 3' long terminal repeat (LTR) from HIV-1
   4055..4176    +  polyA_signal   SV40 poly(A) signal: SV40 polyadenylation signal
   4216..4351    +  rep_origin     SV40 ori: SV40 origin of replication
   4372..4390    -  promoter       T7 promoter: promoter for bacteriophage T7 RNA polymerase
   4398..4553    +  CDS            lacZα (fragment): LacZα fragment of β-galactosidase; lacZ fragment
   4558..4986    +  rep_origin     f1 ori (sequence partly withheld): f1 bacteriophage origin of replication; arrow indicates direction of (+) strand synthesis
   5039..5143    +  promoter       AmpR promoter: bla
   5144..6004    +  CDS            AmpR: β-lactamase; bla; confers resistance to ampicillin, carbenicillin, and related antibiotics
   6175..6763    +  rep_origin     ori: high-copy-number ColE1/pMB1/pBR322/pUC origin of replication
   6946..7038    +  CDS            lacI (fragment): lac repressor; lacI; The lac repressor binds to the lac operator to inhibit transcription in E. coli. This inhibition can be relieved by adding lactose or isopropyl-β-D-thiogalactopyranoside (IPTG).
   7051..7072    +  protein_bind   CAP binding site: CAP binding activates transcription in the presence of cAMP. E. coli catabolite activator protein
   7087..7117    +  promoter       lac promoter: promoter for the E. coli lac operon
   7125..7141    +  protein_bind   lac operator: The lac repressor binds to the lac operator to inhibit transcription in E. coli. This inhibition can be relieved by adding lactose or isopropyl-β-D-thiogalactopyranoside (IPTG). lac repressor encoded by lacI
   7186..7204    +  promoter       T3 promoter: promoter for bacteriophage T3 RNA polymerase
   7232..7458    +  promoter       RSV promoter: Rous sarcoma virus enhancer/promoter
   7459..7639    +  LTR            5' LTR (truncated): truncated 5' long terminal repeat (LTR) from HIV-1
   7686..7811    +  misc_feature   HIV-1 Ψ: packaging signal of human immunodeficiency virus type 1
   7795..8158    +  CDS            HIV-1 gag (fragment): gag protein from human immunodeficiency virus 1; gag
   8304..8537    +  misc_feature   RRE: The Rev response element (RRE) of HIV-1 allows for Rev-dependent mRNA export from the nucleus to the cytoplasm.
   8914..8940    +  CDS            Rev (fragment): human immunodeficiency virus 1 (HIV-1) Rev protein; rev; enhances nuclear export of unspliced and incompletely spliced viral mRNAs
   8941..9441    +  promoter       hPGK promoter: human phosphoglycerate kinase 1 promoter
   9503..9620    +  misc_feature   cPPT/CTS: central polypurine tract and central termination sequence of HIV-1
