[The description below was written by a language model from this plasmid's Addgene catalogue record and pLannotate feature annotations shown in this document.]
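Description:
pAC10009_pLX-Hygro(1-240)-NpuDnaE(N)-IRES-TagBFP2 is a 9,672-bp third-generation-style, self-inactivating HIV-1 lentiviral vector for mammalian expression, made by Gateway recombination into the pLX-DEST-IRES-TagBFP2 destination backbone. In bacteria it is maintained through a high-copy ColE1/pUC origin and ampicillin resistance; an f1 origin and remnants of lac/T7/T3 cloning-vector sequence are also annotated. The viral portion comprises an RSV promoter-driven truncated 5' LTR, the Ψ packaging signal with a partial gag fragment, the RRE for Rev-dependent nuclear export, a cPPT/CTS, WPRE and a ΔU3 3' LTR. These are followed by an SV40 polyadenylation signal and SV40 origin. An hPGK promoter is annotated between the RRE region and the cPPT/CTS, but no coding sequence is annotated directly after it, and the record does not explain its role.

The payload is a bicistronic cassette driven by the CMV enhancer/promoter. Between attB1 and attB2 lies a synthetic fusion of the N-terminal part of the hygromycin phosphotransferase (residues 1-240) to the N-terminal half of the split NpuDnaE intein. The annotation tool matched the intein by homology to the Synechocystis DnaE protein. A V5 tag sequence follows attB2, although the record does not say whether it is translated in frame with the fusion. An EMCV IRES then directs translation of TagBFP2 from the same transcript, marking transduced cells with blue fluorescence.

The hygromycin fragment is listed as the selectable marker. As part of a split selectable marker system, it would presumably be inactive alone and confer resistance only when a partner vector supplies the complementary fragment fused to the C-terminal intein half. Protein trans-splicing would then rebuild the full enzyme, allowing one antibiotic to select for cells co-transduced with two vectors.
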