Addgene plasmid #122736: pAC10009_pLX-Hygro(1-240)-NpuDnaE(N)-IRES-TagBFP2
Purpose: Plasmid 9:Lentiviral vector encoding Hygro(1-240)-NpuDnaE(N)and TagBFP2
Depositing lab: Albert Cheng. Publication: Split Selectable Markers. Jillette N, Du M, Cheng AW. bioRxiv 452979 10.1101/452979.
Backbone
  Vector backbone: pAC10094_pLX-DEST-IRES-TagBFP2 (Addgene# 122814)
  Vector type: Mammalian Expression, Lentiviral
  Selectable markers: Hygro(1-240)-NpuDnaE(N)
Growth in bacteria
  Bacterial resistance: Ampicillin, 100 μg/mL
  Growth temperature: 30°C
  Growth strain: NEB Stable
  Copy number: Unknown
Gene/Insert
  Gene/Insert name: Hygro(1-240)-NpuDnaE(N)
  Species: Synthetic
  Cloning method: Gateway Cloning
  Sequencing primers: 5′ CMV-Forward; 3′ IRES-R
Terms and licenses: Academic/Nonprofit Terms; Industry Terms: Not Available to Industry
Depositor comments: Please visit https://www.biorxiv.org/content/10.1101/452979v2 for BioRxiv preprint.
How to cite: pAC10009_pLX-Hygro(1-240)-NpuDnaE(N)-IRES-TagBFP2 was a gift from Albert Cheng (Addgene plasmid # 122736)
